Addgene plasmid #107337: pDisplay-Gncp-iGluSnFR
Purpose: Noncircularly permutated (ncp) variant of iGluSnFR. Membrane-displayed.
Depositing lab: Robert Campbell. Depositing organization: University of Alberta. Publication: Genetically Encoded Glutamate Indicators with Altered Color and Topology. Wu J, Abdelfattah AS, Zhou H, Ruangkittisakul A, Qian Y, Ballanyi K, Campbell RE. ACS Chem Biol. 2018 Jan 22. doi: 10.1021/acschembio.7b01085. PubMed 29308878.
Backbone
  Vector backbone: pDisplay
  Backbone manufacturer: Invitrogen
  Backbone size w/o insert (bp): 5268
  Modifications to backbone: 6918
  Vector type: Mammalian Expression
  Selectable markers: Neomycin (select with G418)
Growth in bacteria
  Bacterial resistance: Ampicillin, 100 μg/mL
  Growth temperature: 37°C
  Growth strain: DH5alpha
  Copy number: High Copy
Gene/Insert
  Gene/Insert name: GltI based and noncircularly permutated glutamate biosensor (alt name: Gncp-iGluSnFR)
  Species: Synthetic
  Insert size (bp): 1650
  Promoter: CMV
  Cloning method: Restriction Enzyme; 5′ cloning site BglII (not destroyed); 3′ cloning site PstI (not destroyed)
  Sequencing primers: 5′ CMV-F; 3′ BGH-rev
Terms and licenses: Academic/Nonprofit Terms; Industry Terms: Not Available to Industry
Depositor comments: Please note that mutation M178K in the Neomycin resistance cassette was found during Addgene's quality control. Neomycin selection has not been tested for this plasmid, but should not affect sensor function.
How to cite: pDisplay-Gncp-iGluSnFR was a gift from Robert Campbell (Addgene plasmid # 107337 ; http://n2t.net/addgene:107337 ; RRID:Addgene_107337)
