[The description below was written by a language model from this plasmid's Addgene catalogue record and pLannotate feature annotations shown in this document.]
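Description:
pDisplay-Gncp-iGluSnFR is a 6,918 bp mammalian expression plasmid built on the Invitrogen pDisplay backbone. It encodes a synthetic, genetically encoded glutamate indicator that is presented on the outer face of the plasma membrane. It is propagated in E. coli as a high-copy plasmid through a ColE1/pUC-type origin with ampicillin selection (AmpR under its bla promoter), and it also carries an f1 origin. For mammalian cells there is an SV40 promoter-driven NeoR/KanR cassette with an HSV TK polyadenylation signal, nominally allowing G418 selection. However, the record notes an M178K substitution in this marker. Neomycin selection has not been tested for this plasmid, although sensor function is not expected to be affected.

The roughly 1.65 kb insert sits between BglII and PstI sites and is expressed from the CMV enhancer/promoter, with a bGH polyadenylation signal downstream. A T7 promoter also lies upstream of the coding region. The open reading frame begins with the mouse Igκ leader, which directs the protein into the secretory pathway. It ends with the PDGFRβ transmembrane domain, which anchors the sensor so that it faces the extracellular space. Between these elements, the annotation shows an N-terminal GFP-derived segment, short linker or tag-like matches, a fragment of the E. coli glutamate/aspartate-binding protein GltI, and then a C-terminal GFP-family segment. This layout fits the stated design, a noncircularly permuted (ncp) variant of iGluSnFR in which the binding domain is inserted within a fluorescent protein that keeps its native termini, rather than a circularly permuted fluorescent protein being inserted into GltI. The construct is intended for fluorescence imaging of extracellular glutamate in transfected mammalian cells.
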