Features (pLannotate 1.2.2; 23 found; start..end, strand, type, name):
      1..429     +  rep_origin     f1 ori (sequence partly withheld): f1 bacteriophage origin of replication; arrow indicates direction of (+) strand synthesis
    468..847     +  enhancer       CMV enhancer: human cytomegalovirus immediate early enhancer
    848..1048    +  promoter       CMV promoter: human cytomegalovirus (CMV) immediate early promoter
   1050..1080    +  LTR            5' LTR (truncated) (fragment): truncated 5' long terminal repeat (LTR) from HIV-1
   1096..1114    +  promoter       T7 promoter: promoter for bacteriophage T7 RNA polymerase
   1195..1257    +  sig_peptide    Igκ leader: leader sequence from mouse immunoglobulin κ light chain
   1264..1755    +  CDS            mPA-GFP (fragment): mPA-GFP is a fluorescent protein published in 2002, derived from Aequorea victoria. It is reported to be a monomer.
   1789..1809    +  CDS            capTEV™ (fragment): composite tag for in vivo biotinylation, TEV protease cleavage, and 6xHis tagging
   1810..1842    +  CDS            T7 tag (gene 10 leader): leader peptide from bacteriophage T7 gene 10 promotes efficient translation in E. coli
   1861..2631    +  CDS            gltI (fragment): GLTI_ECOLI - Also known as ybeJ, yzzK. Experimental evidence at protein level: Swiss-Prot protein existence level 1. Part of the ABC transporter complex GltIJKL involved in glutamate and aspartate uptake. Binds to both glutamate and aspartate. From Escherichia coli (strain K12).
   2662..2913    +  CDS            VC155: C-terminal fragment of mVenus for use in bimolecular fluorescence complementation (BiFC) (Kodama and Hu, 2010)
   2959..3105    +  CDS            PDGFRβ TM domain: transmembrane domain from platelet derived growth factor receptor beta
   3133..3244    +  polyA_signal   bGH poly(A) signal: bovine growth hormone polyadenylation signal
   3361..3379    +  promoter       SV40 promoter (fragment): SV40 enhancer and early promoter
   3489..4077    -  rep_origin     ori: high-copy-number ColE1/pMB1/pBR322/pUC origin of replication
   4299..4315    +  polyA_signal   bGH poly(A) signal (fragment): bovine growth hormone polyadenylation signal
   4406..4453    -  polyA_signal   HSV TK poly(A) signal: herpes simplex virus thymidine kinase polyadenylation signal (Cole and Stacy, 1985)
   4512..4664    -  CDS            ble (fragment): BLE_KLEPN - Experimental evidence at protein level: Swiss-Prot protein existence level 1. Binding protein with a strong affinity to the bleomycin family of antibiotics. Binds to CL990; an antimitotic-antibiotic compound. From Klebsiella pneumoniae.
   4685..5479    -  CDS            NeoR/KanR: aminoglycoside phosphotransferase from Tn5; aph(3')-II (or nptII); confers resistance to neomycin, kanamycin, and G418 (Geneticin®)
   5514..5867    -  promoter       SV40 promoter: SV40 enhancer and early promoter
   5869..5886    -  promoter       AmpR promoter (fragment): bla
   5927..6787    -  CDS            AmpR: β-lactamase; bla; confers resistance to ampicillin, carbenicillin, and related antibiotics
   6788..6892    -  promoter       AmpR promoter: bla
>Addgene plasmid #107337 | pDisplay-Gncp-iGluSnFR | addgene full sequence | sequence record 209539 | Addgene NGS Result
[124 nt withheld, positions 1-124]
C
[91 nt withheld, positions 126-216]
A
[49 nt withheld, positions 218-266]
CCTTTGACGTTGGAGTCCACGTTCTTT
[37 nt withheld, positions 294-330]
ACCCTATCTCGGTCTATTCTTTTGATTTATAAGGGATTTTGCCGATTTCGGCCTATTGGTTAAAAAATGA
GCTGATTTAACAAAAATTTAACGCGAATTTTAACAAAATATTAACGCTTACAATTTACGCGCGCGTTGAC
ATTGATTATTGACTAGTTATTAATAGTAATCAATTACGGGGTCATTAGTTCATAGCCCATATATGGAGTT
CCGCGTTACATAACTTACGGTAAATGGCCCGCCTGGCTGACCGCCCAACGACCCCCGCCCATTGACGTCA
ATAATGACGTATGTTCCCATAGTAACGCCAATAGGGACTTTCCATTGACGTCAATGGGTGGAGTATTTAC
GGTAAACTGCCCACTTGGCAGTACATCAAGTGTATCATATGCCAAGTACGCCCCCTATTGACGTCAATGA
CGGTAAATGGCCCGCCTGGCATTATGCCCAGTACATGACCTTATGGGACTTTCCTACTTGGCAGTACATC
TACGTATTAGTCATCGCTATTACCATGGTGATGCGGTTTTGGCAGTACATCAATGGGCGTGGATAGCGGT
TTGACTCACGGGGATTTCCAAGTCTCCACCCCATTGACGTCAATGGGAGTTTGTTTTGGCACCAAAATCA
ACGGGACTTTCCAAAATGTCGTAACAACTCCGCCCCATTGACGCAAATGGGCGGTAGGCGTGTACGGTGG
GAGGTCTATATAAGCAGAACTCTCTGGCTAACTAGAGAACCCACTGCTTACTGGCTTATCGAAATTAATA
CGACTCACTATAGGGAGACCCAAGCTTGGTACCGAACTCGGATCCACTAGTAACGGCCGCCAGTGTGCTG
GAATTCGGCTTGGGGATATCCACCATGGAGACAGACACACTCCTGCTATGGGTACTGCTGCTCTGGGTTC
CAGGTTCCACTGGTGACAGATCTGTGAGCAAGGGCGAGGAGCTGTTCACCGGGGTGGTGCCCATCCTGGT
CGAGCTGGACGGCGACGTAAACGGCCACAAGTTCAGCGTGTCCGGCGAGGGTGAGGGCGATGCCACCTAC
GGCAAGCTGACCCTGAAGTTCATCTGCACCACCGGCAAGCTGCCCGTGCCCTGGCCCACCCTCGTGACCA
CCCTGACCTACGGCGTGCAGTGCTTCAGCCGCTACCCCGACCACATGAAGCAGCACGACTTCTTCAAGTC
CGCCATGCCCGAAGGCTACATCCAGGAGCGCACCATCTTCTTCAAGGACGACGGCAACTACAAGACCCGC
GCCGAGGTGAAGTTCGAGGGCGACACCCTGGTGAACCGCATCGAGCTGAAGGGCATCGACTTCAAGGAGG
ACGGCAACATCCTGGGGCATAAGCTGGAGTACAACTTTAACAACCCCCTGAACATGAATTTCGAACTGTC
AGACGAAATGAAAGCACTGTTCAAAGAACCGAATGACAAGGCACTGAAAGGCGGCTCTCATCATCATCAT
CATCATGGTATGGCTAGCATGACTGGTGGACAGCAAATGGGTCGGGATCTGTACGACGATGACGATAAGG
ATCCTGGCTCGAGCGGATCCGCCGCAGGCAGCACGCTGGACAAAATCGCCAAAAACGGTGTGATTGTCGT
CGGTCACCGTGAATCTTCAGTGCCTTTCTCTTATTACGACAATCAGCAAAAAGTGGTGGGTTACTCGCAG
GATTACTCCAACGCCATTGTTGAAGCAGTGAAAAAGAAACTCAACAAACCGGACTTGCAGGTAAAACTGA
TTCCGATTACCTCACAAAACCGTATTCCACTGCTGCAAAACGGCACTTTCGATTTTGAATGTGGTTCTAC
CACCAACAACGTCGAACGCCAAAAACAGGCGGCTTTCTCTGACACTATTTTCGTGGTCGGTACGCGCCTG
TTGACCAAAAAGGGTGGCGATATCAAAGATTTTGCCAACCTGAAAGACAAAGCCGTAGTCGTCACTTCCG
GCACTACCTCTGAAGTTTTGCTCAACAAACTGAATGAAGAGCAAAAAATGAATATGCGCATCATCAGCGC
CAAAGATCACGGTGACTCTTTCCGCACCCTGGAAAGCGGTCGTGCCGTTGCCTTTATGATGGATGACGTG
CTGCTGGCCGGTGAACGTGCGAAAGCGAAGAAACCAGACAACTGGGAAATCGTCGGCAAGCCGCAGTCTC
AGGAGGCCTACGGTTGTATGTTGCGTAAAGATGATCCGCAGTTCAAAAAGCTGATGGATGACACCATCGC
TCAGGTGCAGACCTCCGGTGAAGCGGAAAAATGGTTTGATAAGTGGTTCAAAAATCCAATTCTGGTGAGC
CACAACGTCTATATCATGGCCGACAAGCAGAGGAACGGCATCAAGGCGAACTTCAAGATCCGCCACAACA
TCGAGGACGGCGGCGTGCAGCTCGCCTACCACTACCAGCAGAACACCCCCATCGGCGACGGCCCCGTGCT
GCTGCCCGACAACCACTACCTGAGCACCCAGTCCAAACTTTCGAAAGACCCCAACGAGAAGCGCGATCAC
ATGGTCCTGCTGGAGTTCGTGACCGCCGCCGGGATCACTCTCGGCATGGACGAGCTGTACAAGCTGCAGG
TCGACGAACAAAAACTCATCTCAGAAGAGGATCTGAATGCTGTGGGCCAGGACACGCAGGAGGTCATCGT
GGTGCCACACTCCTTGCCCTTTAAGGTGGTGGTGATCTCAGCCATCCTGGCCCTGGTGGTGCTCACCATC
ATCTCCCTTATCATCCTCATCATGCTTTGGCAGAAGAAGCCACGTTAGGCGGCCGCTCGAGATCAGCCTC
GACTGTGCCTTCTAGTTGCCAGCCATCTGTTGTTTGCCCCTCCCCCGTGCCTTCCTTGACCCTGGAAGGT
GCCACTCCCACTGTCCTTTCCTAATAAAATGAGGAAATTGCATCGCATTGTCTGAGTAGGTGTCATTCTA
TTCTGGGGGGTGGGGTGGGGCAGGACAGCAAGGGGGAGGATTGGGAAGACAATAGCAGGCGTGCTGGGGA
TGCGGTGGGCTCTATGGCTTCTGAGGCGGAAAGAACCAGTGGCGGTAATACGGTTATCCACAGAATCAGG
GGATAACGCAGGAAAGAACATGTGAGCAAAAGGCCAGCAAAAGGCCAGGAACCGTAAAAAGGCCGCGTTG
CTGGCGTTTTTCCATAGGCTCCGCCCCCCTGACGAGCATCACAAAAATCGACGCTCAAGTCAGAGGTGGC
GAAACCCGACAGGACTATAAAGATACCAGGCGTTTCCCCCTGGAAGCTCCCTCGTGCGCTCTCCTGTTCC
GACCCTGCCGCTTACCGGATACCTGTCCGCCTTTCTCCCTTCGGGAAGCGTGGCGCTTTCTCATAGCTCA
CGCTGTAGGTATCTCAGTTCGGTGTAGGTCGTTCGCTCCAAGCTGGGCTGTGTGCACGAACCCCCCGTTC
AGCCCGACCGCTGCGCCTTATCCGGTAACTATCGTCTTGAGTCCAACCCGGTAAGACACGACTTATCGCC
ACTGGCAGCAGCCACTGGTAACAGGATTAGCAGAGCGAGGTATGTAGGCGGTGCTACAGAGTTCTTGAAG
TGGTGGCCTAACTACGGCTACACTAGAAGAACAGTATTTGGTATCTGCGCTCTGCTGAAGCCAGTTACCT
TCGGAAAAAGAGTTGGTAGCTCTTGATCCGGCAAACAAACCACCGCTGGTAGCGGTGGTTTTTTTGTTTG
CAAGCAGCAGATTACGCGCAGAAAAAAAGGATCTCAAGAAGATCCTTTGATCTTTTCTACGGGGTCTGAC
GCTCAGTGGAACGAAAACTCACGTTAAGGGATTTTGGTCATGAGATTATCAAAAAGGATCTTCACCTAGA
TCCTTTTAAATTAAAAATGAAGTTTTAAATCAATCTAAAGTATATATGAGTAACCTGAGGCTATGGCAGG
GCCTGCCGCCCCGACGTTGGCTGCGAGCCCTGGGCCTTCACCCGAACTTGGGGGGTGGGGTGGGGAAAAG
GAAGAAACGCGGGCGTATTGGCCCCAATGGGGTCTCGGTGGGGTATCGACAGAGTGCCAGCCCTGGGACC
GAACCCCGCGTTTATGAACAAACGACCCAACACCGTGCGTTTTATTCTGTCTTTTTATTGCCGTCATAGC
GCGGGTTCCTTCCGGTATTGTCTCCTTCCGTGTTTCAGTTAGCCTCCCCCTAGGGTGGGCGAAGAACTCC
AGCATGAGATCCCCGCGCTGGAGGATCATCCAGCCGGCGTCCCGGAAAACGATTCCGAAGCCCAACCTTT
CATAGAAGGCGGCGGTGGAATCGAAATCTCGTGATGGCAGGTTGGGCGTCGCTTGGTCGGTCATTTCGAA
CCCCAGAGTCCCGCTCAGAAGAACTCGTCAAGAAGGCGATAGAAGGCGATGCGCTGCGAATCGGGAGCGG
CGATACCGTAAAGCACGAGGAAGCGGTCAGCCCATTCGCCGCCAAGCTCTTCAGCAATATCACGGGTAGC
CAACGCTATGTCCTGATAGCGGTCCGCCACACCCAGCCGGCCACAGTCGATGAATCCAGAAAAGCGGCCA
TTTTCCACCATGATATTCGGCAAGCAGGCATCGCCATGGGTCACGACGAGATCCTCGCCGTCGGGCTTGC
TCGCCTTGAGCCTGGCGAACAGTTCGGCTGGCGCGAGCCCCTGATGCTCTTCGTCCAGATCATCCTGATC
GACAAGACCGGCTTCCATCCGAGTACGTGCTCGCTCGATGCGATGTTTCGCTTGGTGGTCGAATGGGCAG
GTAGCCGGATCAAGCGTATGCAGCCGCCGCATTGCATCAGCCATGATGGATACTTTCTCGGCAGGAGCAA
GGTGAGATGACAGGAGATCCTGCCCCGGCACTTCGCCCAATAGCAGCCAGTCCCTTCCCGCTTCAGTGAC
AACGTCGAGCACAGCTGCGCAAGGAACGCCCGTCGTGGCCAGCCACGATAGCCGCGCTGCCTCGTCTTGC
AGTTCATTCAGGGCACCGGACAGGTCGGTCTTGACAAAAAGAACCGGGCGCCCCTGCGCTGACAGCCGGA
ACACGGCGGCATCAGAGCAGCCGATTGTCTGTTGTGCCCAGTCATAGCCGAATAGCCTCTCCACCCAAGC
GGCCGGAGAACCTGCGTGCAATCCATCTTGTTCAATCATGCGAAACGATCCTCATCCTGTCTCTTGATCG
ATCTTTGCAAAAGCCTAGGCCTCCAAAAAAGCCTCCTCACTACTTCTGGAATAGCTCAGAGGCCGGGCCT
CGGCCTCTGCATAAATAAAAAAAATTAGTCAGCCATGGGGCGGAGAATGGGCGGAACTGGGCGGAGTTAG
GGGCGGGATGGGCGGAGTTAGGGGCGGGACTATGGTTGCTGACTAATTGAGATGCTTGCTTTGCATACTT
CTGCCTGCTGGGGAGCCTGGGGACTTTCCACACCTGGTTGCTGACTAATTGAGATGCTTGCTTTGCATAC
TTCTGCCTGCTGGGGAGCCTGGGGACTTTCCACACCCTAACTGACACACATTCCACAGCTGGTTCTTTCC
GCCTCAGGACTCTTCCTTTTTCAATAAATCAATCTAAAGTATATATGAGTAAACTTGGTCTGACAGTTAC
CAATGCTTAATCAGTGAGGCACCTATCTCAGCGATCTGTCTATTTCGTTCATCCATAGTTGCCTGACTCC
CCGTCGTGTAGATAACTACGATACGGGAGGGCTTACCATCTGGCCCCAGTGCTGCAATGATACCGCGAGA
CCCACGCTCACCGGCTCCAGATTTATCAGCAATAAACCAGCCAGCCGGAAGGGCCGAGCGCAGAAGTGGT
CCTGCAACTTTATCCGCCTCCATCCAGTCTATTAATTGTTGCCGGGAAGCTAGAGTAAGTAGTTCGCCAG
TTAATAGTTTGCGCAACGTTGTTGCCATTGCTACAGGCATCGTGGTGTCACGCTCGTCGTTTGGTATGGC
TTCATTCAGCTCCGGTTCCCAACGATCAAGGCGAGTTACATGATCCCCCATGTTGTGCAAAAAAGCGGTT
AGCTCCTTCGGTCCTCCGATCGTTGTCAGAAGTAAGTTGGCCGCAGTGTTATCACTCATGGTTATGGCAG
CACTGCATAATTCTCTTACTGTCATGCCATCCGTAAGATGCTTTTCTGTGACTGGTGAGTACTCAACCAA
GTCATTCTGAGAATAGTGTATGCGGCGACCGAGTTGCTCTTGCCCGGCGTCAATACGGGATAATACCGCG
CCACATAGCAGAACTTTAAAAGTGCTCATCATTGGAAAACGTTCTTCGGGGCGAAAACTCTCAAGGATCT
TACCGCTGTTGAGATCCAGTTCGATGTAACCCACTCGTGCACCCAACTGATCTTCAGCATCTTTTACTTT
CACCAGCGTTTCTGGGTGAGCAAAAACAGGAAGGCAAAATGCCGCAAAAAAGGGAATAAGGGCGACACGG
AAATGTTGAATACTCATACTCTTCCTTTTTCAATATTATTGAAGCATTTATCAGGGTTATTGTCTCATGA
GCGGATACATATTTGAATGTATTTAGAAAAATAAACAAATAGGGGTTCCGCGCACATTTCCCCGAAAAGT
GCCACCTG
