LOCUS       Exported 6918 bp ds-DNA circular SYN 30-JAN-2018
DEFINITION  synthetic circular DNA
ACCESSION   .
VERSION     .
KEYWORDS    Gncp-iGluSnFR
SOURCE      synthetic DNA construct
  ORGANISM  synthetic DNA construct
REFERENCE   1 (bases 1 to 6918)
  AUTHORS   .
  TITLE     Direct Submission
  JOURNAL   Exported Thursday, February 1, 2018 from SnapGene Viewer 3.2.1
            http://www.snapgene.com
FEATURES             Location/Qualifiers
     source          1..6918
                     /organism="synthetic DNA construct"
                     /mol_type="other DNA"
     enhancer        466..845
                     /note="CMV enhancer"
                     /note="human cytomegalovirus immediate early enhancer"
     promoter        846..1049
                     /note="CMV promoter"
                     /note="human cytomegalovirus (CMV) immediate early
                     promoter"
     promoter        1094..1112
                     /note="T7 promoter"
                     /note="promoter for bacteriophage T7 RNA polymerase"
     CDS             1193..1255
                     /codon_start=1
                     /product="leader sequence from mouse immunoglobulin kappa
                     light chain"
                     /note="Ig-kappa leader"
                     /translation="METDTLLLWVLLLWVPGSTGD"
     misc_feature    1262..2911
                     /note="Gncp-iGluSnFR"
     CDS             1787..1804
                     /codon_start=1
                     /product="6xHis affinity tag"
                     /note="6xHis"
                     /translation="HHHHHH"
     CDS             1808..1840
                     /codon_start=1
                     /product="leader peptide from bacteriophage T7 gene 10"
                     /note="T7 tag (gene 10 leader)"
                     /note="promotes efficient translation in E. coli"
                     /translation="MASMTGGQQMG"
     CDS             1844..1867
                     /codon_start=1
                     /product="Xpress(TM) epitope tag, including an enterokinase
                     recognition and cleavage site"
                     /note="Xpress(TM) tag"
                     /translation="DLYDDDDK"
     CDS             2924..2953
                     /codon_start=1
                     /product="Myc (human c-Myc oncogene) epitope tag"
                     /note="Myc"
                     /translation="EQKLISEEDL"
     polyA_signal    3131..3355
                     /note="bGH poly(A) signal"
                     /note="bovine growth hormone polyadenylation signal"
     rep_origin      complement(3487..4075)
                     /direction=LEFT
                     /note="ori"
                     /note="high-copy-number ColE1/pMB1/pBR322/pUC origin of
                     replication"
     polyA_signal    4404..4451
                     /note="HSV TK poly(A) signal"
                     /note="herpes simplex virus thymidine kinase
                     polyadenylation signal (Cole and Stacy, 1985)"
     CDS             complement(4683..5477)
                     /codon_start=1
                     /gene="aph(3')-II (or nptII)"
                     /product="aminoglycoside phosphotransferase from Tn5"
                     /note="NeoR/KanR"
                     /note="confers resistance to neomycin, kanamycin, and G418
                     (Geneticin(R))"
                     /translation="MIEQDGLHAGSPAAWVERLFGYDWAQQTIGCSDAAVFRLSAQGRP
                     VLFVKTDLSGALNELQDEAARLSWLATTGVPCAAVLDVVTEAGRDWLLLGEVPGQDLLS
                     SHLAPAEKVSIMADAMRRLHTLDPATCPFDHQAKHRIERARTRMEAGLVDQDDLDEEHQ
                     GLAPAELFARLKASMPDGEDLVVTHGDACLPNIMVENGRFSGFIDCGRLGVADRYQDIA
                     LATRDIAEELGGEWADRFLVLYGIAAPDSQRIAFYRLLDEFF"
     CDS             complement(5925..6785)
                     /codon_start=1
                     /gene="bla"
                     /product="beta-lactamase"
                     /note="AmpR"
                     /note="confers resistance to ampicillin, carbenicillin, and
                     related antibiotics"
                     /translation="MSIQHFRVALIPFFAAFCLPVFAHPETLVKVKDAEDQLGARVGYI
                     ELDLNSGKILESFRPEERFPMMSTFKVLLCGAVLSRIDAGQEQLGRRIHYSQNDLVEYS
                     PVTEKHLTDGMTVRELCSAAITMSDNTAANLLLTTIGGPKELTAFLHNMGDHVTRLDRW
                     EPELNEAIPNDERDTTMPVAMATTLRKLLTGELLTLASRQQLIDWMEADKVAGPLLRSA
                     LPAGWFIADKSGAGERGSRGIIAALGPDGKPSRIVVIYTTGSQATMDERNRQIAEIGAS
                     LIKHW"
     promoter        complement(6786..6890)
                     /gene="bla"
                     /note="AmpR promoter"
     rep_origin      6917..454
                     /direction=RIGHT
                     /note="f1 ori"
                     /note="f1 bacteriophage origin of replication; arrow
                     indicates direction of (+) strand synthesis"
ORIGIN
        1 nnnnnnnnnn nnnnnnnnnn nnnnnnnnnn nnnnnnnnnn nnnnnnnnnn nnnnnnnnnn
       61 nnnnnnnnnn nnnnnnnnnn nnnnnnnnnn nnnnnnnnnn nnnnnnnnnn nnnnnnnnnn
      121 nncnnnnnnn nnnnnnnnnn nnnnnnnnnn nnnnnnnnnn nnnnnnnnnn nnnnnnnnnn
      181 nnnnnnnnnn nnnnnnnnnn nnnnnnnnnn nnnnannnnn nnnnnnnnnn nnnnnnnnnn
      241 nnnnnnnnnn nnnnnnnnnn nnnncctttg acgttggagt ccacgttctt taatagtgga
      301 ctcttgttcc aaactggaac aacactcaac cctatctcgg tctattcttt tgatttataa
      361 gggattttgc cgatttcggc ctattggtta aaaaatgagc tgatttaaca aaaatttaac
      421 gcgaatttta acaaaatatt aacgcttaca atttacgcgc gcgttgacat tgattattga
      481 ctagttatta atagtaatca attacggggt cattagttca tagcccatat atggagttcc
      541 gcgttacata acttacggta aatggcccgc ctggctgacc gcccaacgac ccccgcccat
      601 tgacgtcaat aatgacgtat gttcccatag taacgccaat agggactttc cattgacgtc
      661 aatgggtgga gtatttacgg taaactgccc acttggcagt acatcaagtg tatcatatgc
      721 caagtacgcc ccctattgac gtcaatgacg gtaaatggcc cgcctggcat tatgcccagt
      781 acatgacctt atgggacttt cctacttggc agtacatcta cgtattagtc atcgctatta
      841 ccatggtgat gcggttttgg cagtacatca atgggcgtgg atagcggttt gactcacggg
      901 gatttccaag tctccacccc attgacgtca atgggagttt gttttggcac caaaatcaac
      961 gggactttcc aaaatgtcgt aacaactccg ccccattgac gcaaatgggc ggtaggcgtg
     1021 tacggtggga ggtctatata agcagagctc tctggctaac tagagaaccc actgcttact
     1081 ggcttatcga aattaatacg actcactata gggagaccca agcttggtac cgagctcgga
     1141 tccactagta acggccgcca gtgtgctgga attcggcttg gggatatcca ccatggagac
     1201 agacacactc ctgctatggg tactgctgct ctgggttcca ggttccactg gtgacagatc
     1261 tgtgagcaag ggcgaggagc tgttcaccgg ggtggtgccc atcctggtcg agctggacgg
     1321 cgacgtaaac ggccacaagt tcagcgtgtc cggcgagggc gagggcgatg ccacctacgg
     1381 caagctgacc ctgaagttca tctgcaccac cggcaagctg cccgtgccct ggcccaccct
     1441 cgtgaccacc ctgacctacg gcgtgcagtg cttcagccgc taccccgacc acatgaagca
     1501 gcacgacttc ttcaagtccg ccatgcccga aggctacatc caggagcgca ccatcttctt
     1561 caaggacgac ggcaactaca agacccgcgc cgaggtgaag ttcgagggcg acaccctggt
     1621 gaaccgcatc gagctgaagg gcatcgactt caaggaggac ggcaacatcc tggggcataa
     1681 gctggagtac aactttaaca accccctgaa catgaatttc gaactgtcag acgaaatgaa
     1741 agcactgttc aaagaaccga atgacaaggc actgaaaggc ggctctcatc atcatcatca
     1801 tcatggtatg gctagcatga ctggtggaca gcaaatgggt cgggatctgt acgacgatga
     1861 cgataaggat cctggctcga gcggatccgc cgcaggcagc acgctggaca aaatcgccaa
     1921 aaacggtgtg attgtcgtcg gtcaccgtga atcttcagtg cctttctctt attacgacaa
     1981 tcagcaaaaa gtggtgggtt actcgcagga ttactccaac gccattgttg aagcagtgaa
     2041 aaagaaactc aacaaaccgg acttgcaggt aaaactgatt ccgattacct cacaaaaccg
     2101 tattccactg ctgcaaaacg gcactttcga ttttgaatgt ggttctacca ccaacaacgt
     2161 cgaacgccaa aaacaggcgg ctttctctga cactattttc gtggtcggta cgcgcctgtt
     2221 gaccaaaaag ggtggcgata tcaaagattt tgccaacctg aaagacaaag ccgtagtcgt
     2281 cacttccggc actacctctg aagttttgct caacaaactg aatgaagagc aaaaaatgaa
     2341 tatgcgcatc atcagcgcca aagatcacgg tgactctttc cgcaccctgg aaagcggtcg
     2401 tgccgttgcc tttatgatgg atgacgtgct gctggccggt gaacgtgcga aagcgaagaa
     2461 accagacaac tgggaaatcg tcggcaagcc gcagtctcag gaggcctacg gttgtatgtt
     2521 gcgtaaagat gatccgcagt tcaaaaagct gatggatgac accatcgctc aggtgcagac
     2581 ctccggtgaa gcggaaaaat ggtttgataa gtggttcaaa aatccaattc tggtgagcca
     2641 caacgtctat atcatggccg acaagcagag gaacggcatc aaggcgaact tcaagatccg
     2701 ccacaacatc gaggacggcg gcgtgcagct cgcctaccac taccagcaga acacccccat
     2761 cggcgacggc cccgtgctgc tgcccgacaa ccactacctg agcacccagt ccaaactttc
     2821 gaaagacccc aacgagaagc gcgatcacat ggtcctgctg gagttcgtga ccgccgccgg
     2881 gatcactctc ggcatggacg agctgtacaa gctgcaggtc gacgaacaaa aactcatctc
     2941 agaagaggat ctgaatgctg tgggccagga cacgcaggag gtcatcgtgg tgccacactc
     3001 cttgcccttt aaggtggtgg tgatctcagc catcctggcc ctggtggtgc tcaccatcat
     3061 ctcccttatc atcctcatca tgctttggca gaagaagcca cgttaggcgg ccgctcgaga
     3121 tcagcctcga ctgtgccttc tagttgccag ccatctgttg tttgcccctc ccccgtgcct
     3181 tccttgaccc tggaaggtgc cactcccact gtcctttcct aataaaatga ggaaattgca
     3241 tcgcattgtc tgagtaggtg tcattctatt ctggggggtg gggtggggca ggacagcaag
     3301 ggggaggatt gggaagacaa tagcaggcat gctggggatg cggtgggctc tatggcttct
     3361 gaggcggaaa gaaccagtgg cggtaatacg gttatccaca gaatcagggg ataacgcagg
     3421 aaagaacatg tgagcaaaag gccagcaaaa ggccaggaac cgtaaaaagg ccgcgttgct
     3481 ggcgtttttc cataggctcc gcccccctga cgagcatcac aaaaatcgac gctcaagtca
     3541 gaggtggcga aacccgacag gactataaag ataccaggcg tttccccctg gaagctccct
     3601 cgtgcgctct cctgttccga ccctgccgct taccggatac ctgtccgcct ttctcccttc
     3661 gggaagcgtg gcgctttctc atagctcacg ctgtaggtat ctcagttcgg tgtaggtcgt
     3721 tcgctccaag ctgggctgtg tgcacgaacc ccccgttcag cccgaccgct gcgccttatc
     3781 cggtaactat cgtcttgagt ccaacccggt aagacacgac ttatcgccac tggcagcagc
     3841 cactggtaac aggattagca gagcgaggta tgtaggcggt gctacagagt tcttgaagtg
     3901 gtggcctaac tacggctaca ctagaagaac agtatttggt atctgcgctc tgctgaagcc
     3961 agttaccttc ggaaaaagag ttggtagctc ttgatccggc aaacaaacca ccgctggtag
     4021 cggtggtttt tttgtttgca agcagcagat tacgcgcaga aaaaaaggat ctcaagaaga
     4081 tcctttgatc ttttctacgg ggtctgacgc tcagtggaac gaaaactcac gttaagggat
     4141 tttggtcatg agattatcaa aaaggatctt cacctagatc cttttaaatt aaaaatgaag
     4201 ttttaaatca atctaaagta tatatgagta acctgaggct atggcagggc ctgccgcccc
     4261 gacgttggct gcgagccctg ggccttcacc cgaacttggg gggtggggtg gggaaaagga
     4321 agaaacgcgg gcgtattggc cccaatgggg tctcggtggg gtatcgacag agtgccagcc
     4381 ctgggaccga accccgcgtt tatgaacaaa cgacccaaca ccgtgcgttt tattctgtct
     4441 ttttattgcc gtcatagcgc gggttccttc cggtattgtc tccttccgtg tttcagttag
     4501 cctcccccta gggtgggcga agaactccag catgagatcc ccgcgctgga ggatcatcca
     4561 gccggcgtcc cggaaaacga ttccgaagcc caacctttca tagaaggcgg cggtggaatc
     4621 gaaatctcgt gatggcaggt tgggcgtcgc ttggtcggtc atttcgaacc ccagagtccc
     4681 gctcagaaga actcgtcaag aaggcgatag aaggcgatgc gctgcgaatc gggagcggcg
     4741 ataccgtaaa gcacgaggaa gcggtcagcc cattcgccgc caagctcttc agcaatatca
     4801 cgggtagcca acgctatgtc ctgatagcgg tccgccacac ccagccggcc acagtcgatg
     4861 aatccagaaa agcggccatt ttccaccatg atattcggca agcaggcatc gccatgggtc
     4921 acgacgagat cctcgccgtc gggcatgctc gccttgagcc tggcgaacag ttcggctggc
     4981 gcgagcccct gatgctcttc gtccagatca tcctgatcga caagaccggc ttccatccga
     5041 gtacgtgctc gctcgatgcg atgtttcgct tggtggtcga atgggcaggt agccggatca
     5101 agcgtatgca gccgccgcat tgcatcagcc atgatggata ctttctcggc aggagcaagg
     5161 tgagatgaca ggagatcctg ccccggcact tcgcccaata gcagccagtc ccttcccgct
     5221 tcagtgacaa cgtcgagcac agctgcgcaa ggaacgcccg tcgtggccag ccacgatagc
     5281 cgcgctgcct cgtcttgcag ttcattcagg gcaccggaca ggtcggtctt gacaaaaaga
     5341 accgggcgcc cctgcgctga cagccggaac acggcggcat cagagcagcc gattgtctgt
     5401 tgtgcccagt catagccgaa tagcctctcc acccaagcgg ccggagaacc tgcgtgcaat
     5461 ccatcttgtt caatcatgcg aaacgatcct catcctgtct cttgatcgat ctttgcaaaa
     5521 gcctaggcct ccaaaaaagc ctcctcacta cttctggaat agctcagagg ccgggcctcg
     5581 gcctctgcat aaataaaaaa aattagtcag ccatggggcg gagaatgggc ggaactgggc
     5641 ggagttaggg gcgggatggg cggagttagg ggcgggacta tggttgctga ctaattgaga
     5701 tgcatgcttt gcatacttct gcctgctggg gagcctgggg actttccaca cctggttgct
     5761 gactaattga gatgcatgct ttgcatactt ctgcctgctg gggagcctgg ggactttcca
     5821 caccctaact gacacacatt ccacagctgg ttctttccgc ctcaggactc ttcctttttc
     5881 aataaatcaa tctaaagtat atatgagtaa acttggtctg acagttacca atgcttaatc
     5941 agtgaggcac ctatctcagc gatctgtcta tttcgttcat ccatagttgc ctgactcccc
     6001 gtcgtgtaga taactacgat acgggagggc ttaccatctg gccccagtgc tgcaatgata
     6061 ccgcgagacc cacgctcacc ggctccagat ttatcagcaa taaaccagcc agccggaagg
     6121 gccgagcgca gaagtggtcc tgcaacttta tccgcctcca tccagtctat taattgttgc
     6181 cgggaagcta gagtaagtag ttcgccagtt aatagtttgc gcaacgttgt tgccattgct
     6241 acaggcatcg tggtgtcacg ctcgtcgttt ggtatggctt cattcagctc cggttcccaa
     6301 cgatcaaggc gagttacatg atcccccatg ttgtgcaaaa aagcggttag ctccttcggt
     6361 cctccgatcg ttgtcagaag taagttggcc gcagtgttat cactcatggt tatggcagca
     6421 ctgcataatt ctcttactgt catgccatcc gtaagatgct tttctgtgac tggtgagtac
     6481 tcaaccaagt cattctgaga atagtgtatg cggcgaccga gttgctcttg cccggcgtca
     6541 atacgggata ataccgcgcc acatagcaga actttaaaag tgctcatcat tggaaaacgt
     6601 tcttcggggc gaaaactctc aaggatctta ccgctgttga gatccagttc gatgtaaccc
     6661 actcgtgcac ccaactgatc ttcagcatct tttactttca ccagcgtttc tgggtgagca
     6721 aaaacaggaa ggcaaaatgc cgcaaaaaag ggaataaggg cgacacggaa atgttgaata
     6781 ctcatactct tcctttttca atattattga agcatttatc agggttattg tctcatgagc
     6841 ggatacatat ttgaatgtat ttagaaaaat aaacaaatag gggttccgcg cacatttccc
     6901 cgaaaagtgc cacctgnn
//
